>Addgene plasmid #148327 | pnEA-NpG-DmNanos_116-163_AB | depositor full sequence | sequence record 290775 | Full Sequence
TTCTTGAAGACGAAAGGGCCTCGTGATACGCCTATTTTTATAGGTTAATGTCATGATAATAATGGTTTCT
TAGACGTCAGGTGGCACTTTTCGGGGAAATGTGCGCGGAACCCCTATTTGTTTATTTTTCTAAATACATT
CAAATATGTATCCGCTCATGAGACAATAACCCTGATAAATGCTTCAATAATATTGAAAAAGGAAGAGTAT
GAGTATTCAACATTTCCGTGTCGCCCTTATTCCCTTTTTTGCGGCATTTTGCCTTCCTGTTTTTGCTCAC
CCAGAAACGCTGGTGAAAGTAAAAGATGCTGAAGATCAGTTGGGTGCACGAGTGGGTTACATCGAACTGG
ATCTCAACAGCGGTAAGATCCTTGAGAGTTTTCGCCCCGAAGAACGTTTTCCAATGATGAGCACTTTTAA
AGTTCTGCTATGTGGCGCGGTATTATCCCGTGTTGACGCCGGGCAAGAGCAACTCGGTCGCCGCATACAC
TATTCTCAGAATGACTTGGTTGAGTACTCACCAGTCACAGAAAAGCATCTTACGGATGGCATGACAGTAA
GAGAATTATGCAGTGCTGCCATAACCATGAGTGATAACACTGCGGCCAACTTACTTCTGACAACGATCGG
AGGACCGAAGGAGCTAACCGCTTTTTTGCACAACATGGGGGATCATGTAACTCGCCTTGATCGTTGGGAA
CCGGAGCTGAATGAAGCCATACCAAACGACGAGCGTGACACCACGATGCCTGCAGCAATGGCAACAACGT
TGCGCAAACTATTAACTGGCGAACTACTTACTCTAGCTTCCCGGCAACAATTAATAGACTGGATGGAGGC
GGATAAAGTTGCAGGACCACTTCTGCGCTCGGCCCTTCCGGCTGGCTGGTTTATTGCTGATAAATCTGGA
GCCGGTGAGCGTGGGTCTCGCGGTATCATTGCAGCACTGGGGCCAGATGGTAAGCCCTCCCGTATCGTAG
TTATCTACACGACGGGGAGTCAGGCAACTATGGATGAACGAAATAGACAGATCGCTGAGATAGGTGCCTC
ACTGATTAAGCATTGGTAACTGTCAGACCAAGTTTACTCATATATACTTTAGATTGATTTAAAACTTCAT
TTTTAATTTAAAAGGATCTAGGTGAAGATCCTTTTTGATAATCTCATGACCAAAATCCCTTAACGTGAGT
TTTCGTTCCACTGAGCGTCAGACCCCGTAGAAAAGATCAAAGGATCTTCTTGAGATCCTTTTTTTCTGCG
CGTAATCTGCTGCTTGCAAACAAAAAAACCACCGCTACCAGCGGTGGTTTGTTTGCCGGATCAAGAGCTA
CCAACTCTTTTTCCGAAGGTAACTGGCTTCAGCAGAGCGCAGATACCAAATACTGTCCTTCTAGTGTAGC
CGTAGTTAGGCCACCACTTCAAGAACTCTGTAGCACCGCCTACATACCTCGCTCTGCTAATCCTGTTACC
AGTGGCTGCTGCCAGTGGCGATAAGTCGTGTCTTACCGGGTTGGACTCAAGACGATAGTTACCGGATAAG
GCGCAGCGGTCGGGCTGAACGGGGGGTTCGTGCACACAGCCCAGCTTGGAGCGAACGACCTACACCGAAC
TGAGATACCTACAGCGTGAGCTATGAGAAAGCGCCACGCTTCCCGAAGGGAGAAAGGCGGACAGGTATCC
GGTAAGCGGCAGGGTCGGAACAGGAGAGCGCACGAGGGAGCTTCCAGGGGGAAACGCCTGGTATCTTTAT
AGTCCTGTCGGGTTTCGCCACCTCTGACTTGAGCGTCGATTTTTGTGATGCTCGTCAGGGGGGCGGAGCC
TATGGAAAAACGCCAGCAACGCGGCCTTTTTACGGTTCCTGGCCTTTTGCTGGCCTTTTGCTCACATGTT
CTTTCCTGCGTTATCCCCTGATTCTGTGGATAACCGTATTACCGCCTTTGAGTGAGCTGATACCGCTCGC
CGCAGCCGAACGACCGAGCGCAGCGAGTCAGTGAGCGAGGAAGCGGAAGAGCGCCTGATGCGGTATTTTC
TCCTTACGCATCTGTGCGGTATTTCACACCGCATATATGGTGCACTCTCAGTACAATCTGCTCTGATGCC
GCATAGTTAAGCCAGTATACACTCCGCTATCGCTACGTGACTGGGTCATGGCTGCGCCCCGACACCCGCC
AACACCCGCTGACGCGCCCTGACGGGCTTGTCTGCTCCCGGCATCCGCTTACAGACAAGCTGTGACCGTC
TCCGGGAGCTGCATGTGTCAGAGGTTTTCACCGTCATCACCGAAACGCGCGAGGCAGCTGCGGTAAAGCT
CATCAGCGTGGTCGTGAAGCGATTCACAGATGTCTGCCTGTTCATCCGCGTCCAGCTCGTTGAGTTTCTC
CAGAAGCGTTAATGTCTGGCTTCTGATAAAGCGGGCCATGTTAAGGGCGGTTTTTTCCTGTTTGGTCACT
GATGCCTCCGTGTAAGGGGGATTTCTGTTCATGGGGGTAATGATACCGATGAAACGAGAGAGGATGCTCA
CGATACGGGTTACTGATGATGAACATGCCCGGTTACTGGAACGTTGTGAGGGTAAACAACTGGCGGTATG
GATGCGGCGGGACCAGAGAAAAATCACTCAGGGTCAATGCCAGCGCTTCGTTAATACAGATGTAGGTGTT
CCACAGGGTAGCCAGCAGCATCCTGCGATGCAGATCCGGAACATAATGGTGCAGGGCGCTGACTTCCGCG
TTTCCAGACTTTACGAAACACGGAAACCGAAGACCATTCATGTTGTTGCTCAGGTCGCAGACGTTTTGCA
GCAGCAGTCGCTTCACGTTCGCTCGCGTATCGGTGATTCATTCTGCTAACCAGTAAGGCAACCCCGCCAG
CCTAGCCGGGTCCTCAACGACAGGAGCACGATCATGCGCACCCGTGGCCAGGACCCAACGCTGCCCGAGA
TGCGCCGCGTGCGGCTGCTGGAGATGGCGGACGCGATGGATATGTTCTGCCAAGGGTTGGTTTGCGCATT
CACAGTTCTCCGCAAGAATTGATTGGCTCCAATTCTTGGAGTGGTGAATCCGTTAGCGAGGTGCCGCCGG
CTTCCATTCAGGTCGAGGTGGCCCGGCTCCATGCACCGCGACGCAACGCGGGGAGGCAGACAAGGTATAG
GGCGGCGCCTACAATCCATGCCAACCCGTTCCATGTGCTCGCCGAGGCGGCATAAATCGCCGTGACGATC
AGCGGTCCAGTGATCGAAGTTAGGCTGGTAAGAGCCGCGAGCGATCCTTGAAGCTGTCCCTGATGGTCGT
CATCTACCTGCCTGGACAGCATGGCCTGCAACGCGGGCATCCCGATGCCGCCGGAAGCGAGAAGAATCAT
AATGGGGAAGGCCATCCAGCCTCGCGTCGCGAACGCCAGCAAGACGTAGCCCAGCGCGTCGGCCGCCATG
CCGGCGATAATGGCCTGCTTCTCGCCGAAACGTTTGGTGGCGGGACCAGTGACGAAGGCTTGAGCGAGGG
CGTGCAAGATTCCGAATACCGCAAGCGACAGGCCGATCATCGTCGCGCTCCAGCGAAAGCGGTCCTCGCC
GAAAATGACCCAGAGCGCTGCCGGCACCTGTCCTACGAGTTGCATGATAAAGAAGACAGTCATAAGTGCG
GCGACGATAGTCATGCCCCGCGCCCACCGGAAGGAGCTGACTGGGTTGAAGGCTCTCAAGGGCATCGGTC
GAGATCCCGGTGCCTAATGAGTGAGCTAACTTACATTAATTGCGTTGCGCTCACTGCCCGCTTTCCAGTC
GGGAAACCTGTCGTGCCAGCTGCATTAATGAATCGGCCAACGCGCGGGGAGAGGCGGTTTGCGTATTGGG
CGCCAGGGTGGTTTTTCTTTTCACCAGTGAGACGGGCAACAGCTGATTGCCCTTCACCGCCTGGCCCTGA
GAGAGTTGCAGCAAGCGGTCCACGCTGGTTTGCCCCAGCAGGCGAAAATCCTGTTTGATGGTGGTTAACG
GCGGGATATAACATGAGCTGTCTTCGGTATCGTCGTATCCCACTACCGAGATATCCGCACCAACGCGCAG
CCCGGACTCGGTAATGGCGCGCATTGCGCCCAGCGCCATCTGATCGTTGGCAACCAGCATCGCAGTGGGA
ACGATGCCCTCATTCAGCATTTGCATGGTTTGTTGAAAACCGGACATGGCACTCCAGTCGCCTTCCCGTT
CCGCTATCGGCTGAATTTGATTGCGAGTGAGATATTTATGCCAGCCAGCCAGACGCAGACGCGCCGAGAC
AGAACTTAATGGGCCCGCTAACAGCGCGATTTGCTGGTGACCCAATGCGACCAGATGCTCCACGCCCAGT
CGCGTACCGTCTTCATGGGAGAAAATAATACTGTTGATGGGTGTCTGGTCAGAGACATCAAGAAATAACG
CCGGAACATTAGTGCAGGCAGCTTCCACAGCAATGGCATCCTGGTCATCCAGCGGATAGTTAATGATCAG
CCCACTGACGCGTTGCGCGAGAAGATTGTGCACCGCCGCTTTACAGGCTTCGACGCCGCTTCGTTCTACC
ATCGACACCACCACGCTGGCACCCAGTTGATCGGCGCGAGATTTAATCGCCGCGACAATTTGCGACGGCG
CGTGCAGGGCCAGACTGGAGGTGGCAACGCCAATCAGCAACGACTGTTTGCCCGCCAGTTGTTGTGCCAC
GCGGTTGGGAATGTAATTCAGCTCCGCCATCGCCGCTTCCACTTTTTCCCGCGTTTTCGCAGAAACGTGG
CTGGCCTGGTTCACCACGCGGGAAACGGTCTGATAAGAGACACCGGCATACTCTGCGACATCGTATAACG
TTACTGGTTTCACATTCACCACCCTGAATTGACTCTCTTCCGGGCGCTATCATGCCATACCGCGAAAGGT
TTTGCGCCATTCGATGGTGTCCGGGATCTCGACGCTCTCCCTTATGCGACTCCTGCATTAGGAAGCAGCC
CAGTAGTAGGTTGAGGCCGTTGAGCACCGCCGCCGCAAGGAATGGTGCATGCAAGGAGATGGCGCCCAAC
AGTCCCCCGGCCACGGGGCCTGCCACCATACCCACGCCGAAACAAGCGCTCATGAGCCCGAAGTGGCGAG
CCCGATCTTCCCCATCGGTGATGTCGGCGATATAGGCGCCAGCAACCGCACCTGTGGCGCCGGTGATGCC
GGCCACGATGCGTCCGGCGTAGAGGATCGAGATCTCGATCCCGCGAAATTAATACGACTCACTATAGGGG
AATTGTGAGCGGATAACAATTCCCCACTAGTAATAATTTTGTTTAACTTTAAGAAGGAGATATACCATGG
CCCCTATACTAGGTTATTGGAAAATTAAGGGCCTTGTGCAACCCACTCGACTTCTTTTGGAATATCTTGA
AGAAAAATATGAAGAGCATTTGTATGAGCGCGATGAAGGTGATAAATGGCGAAACAAAAAGTTTGAATTG
GGTTTGGAGTTTCCCAATCTTCCTTATTATATTGATGGTGATGTTAAATTAACACAGTCTATGGCCATCA
TACGTTATATAGCTGACAAGCACAACATGTTGGGTGGTTGTCCAAAAGAGCGTGCAGAGATTTCAATGCT
TGAAGGAGCGGTTTTGGATATTAGATACGGTGTTTCGAGAATTGCATATAGTAAAGACTTTGAAACTCTC
AAAGTTGATTTTCTTAGCAAGCTACCTGAAATGCTGAAAATGTTCGAAGATCGTTTATGTCATAAAACAT
ATTTAAATGGTGATCATGTAACCCATCCTGACTTCATGTTGTATGACGCTCTTGATGTTGTTTTATACAT
GGACCCAATGTGCCTGGATGCGTTCCCAAAATTAGTTTGTTTTAAAAAACGTATTGAAGCTATCCCACAA
ATTGATAAGTACTTGAAATCCAGCAAGTATATAGCATGGCCTTTGCAGGGCTGGCAAGCCACGTTTGGTG
GTGGCGACCATCCGCCAAAATCGGATGGTACCGGCAGCGGCCTGGAAGTTCTGTTCCAGGGGCCCCATAT
GCTCGAGAGTCACCAGCAAACGGACGAGATTGCGCGATCCTTGAAAATCTTTGCGCAGGTGACGACGGGC
GCAGCAGAAAATGCGGCTGGCTCGATGCAGGATGTGATGCAGGAGTTCGCGACCAATGGCTATGCCAGCG
ATGATCTCGGTTAATCTAGAGCTAGCCCTAGGAGATCCGGCTGCTAACAAAGCCCGAAAGGAAGCTGAGT
TGGCTGCTGCCACCGCTGAGCAATAACTAGCATAACCCCTTGGGGCCTCTAAACGGGTCTTGAGGGGTTT
TTTGCTGAAAGGAGGAACTATATCCGGATATCCCGCAAGAGGCCCGGCAGTACCGGCATAACCAAGCCTA
TGCCTACAGCATCCAGGGTGACGGTGCCGAGGATGACGATGAGCGCATTGTTAGATTTCATACACGGTGC
CTGACTGCGTTAGCAATTTAACTGTGATAAACTACCGCATTAAAGCTTATCGATGATAAGCTGTCAAACA
TGAGAA
Features (pLannotate 1.2.2; 20 found; start..end, strand, type, name):
    104..208     +  promoter       AmpR promoter: bla
    209..1069    +  CDS            AmpR: β-lactamase; bla; confers resistance to ampicillin, carbenicillin, and related antibiotics
   1240..1828    +  rep_origin     ori: high-copy-number ColE1/pMB1/pBR322/pUC origin of replication
   2014..2156    -  misc_feature   bom: basis of mobility region from pBR322
   2258..2449    -  CDS            rop: Rop protein, which maintains plasmids at low copy number; rop
   2466..2846    +  CDS            YPB1_ECOLX: Protein predicted: Swiss-Prot protein existence level 4. From Escherichia coli.
   3088..3712    -  CDS            TcR (fragment): tetracycline efflux protein; tet; confers resistance to tetracycline
   3727..3748    -  protein_bind   CAP binding site: CAP binding activates transcription in the presence of cAMP. E. coli catabolite activator protein
   3761..4843    -  CDS            lacI: lac repressor; lacI; The lac repressor binds to the lac operator to inhibit transcription in E. coli. This inhibition can be relieved by adding lactose or isopropyl-β-D-thiogalactopyranoside (IPTG).
   4844..4921    -  promoter       lacI promoter: lacI
   4929..5208    -  CDS            TcR (fragment): tetracycline efflux protein; tet; confers resistance to tetracycline
   5230..5248    +  promoter       T7 promoter: promoter for bacteriophage T7 RNA polymerase
   5249..5273    +  protein_bind   lac operator: The lac repressor binds to the lac operator to inhibit transcription in E. coli. This inhibition can be relieved by adding lactose or isopropyl-β-D-thiogalactopyranoside (IPTG). lac repressor encoded by lacI
   5288..5310    +  RBS            RBS: efficient ribosome binding site from bacteriophage T7 gene 10 (Olins and Rangwala, 1989)
   5321..5971    +  CDS            GST: glutathione S-transferase from Schistosoma japonicum
   6031..6171    +  CDS            nos (fragment): NANOS_DROME - Experimental evidence at protein level: Swiss-Prot protein existence level 1. Maternal RNA-binding protein that is required for germ cells proliferation and self-renewal. Acts by forming a complex with pum and brat that regulates translation and mRNA stability. The complex binds to the Nanos Response Element (NRE), a 16 bp sequence in the hb mRNA 3'-UTR and prevents its translation. Controls posterior development. Rescuing factor for the abdominal defect of posterior group mutants. The other posterior group genes are not required for nanos function but rather play a role in local
   6200..6249    +  CDS            SET1 (fragment): solubility-enhancement tag derived from T7 phage gene 10B
   6257..6304    +  terminator     T7 terminator: transcription terminator for bacteriophage T7 RNA polymerase
   6327..6431    -  CDS            TcR (fragment): tetracycline efflux protein; tet; confers resistance to tetracycline
   6479..6507    -  promoter       tet promoter: E. coli promoter for tetracycline efflux protein gene
