[The description below was written by a language model from this plasmid's Addgene catalogue record and pLannotate feature annotations shown in this document.]
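Description:
pnEA-NpG-DmNanos_116-163_AB is a 6,516 nt bacterial expression plasmid for producing a short fragment of Drosophila melanogaster Nanos (residues 116–163, numbered according to isoform B per the depositor's note) as a GST fusion in E. coli. The catalogue lists the backbone as unknown, but the annotated features show a pET-style, pBR322-derived architecture. It carries a ColE1/pMB1-type origin together with the bom mobility region and the rop gene, which keeps copy number low, in line with the recorded low-copy status. Selection is by ampicillin through the bla gene and its own promoter. Several disrupted tetracycline-resistance fragments and the tet promoter remain as non-functional remnants of the parental vector.

The expression cassette is driven by a T7 promoter immediately followed by a lac operator and the strong T7 gene 10 ribosome binding site. A plasmid-borne lacI gene supplies repressor, so transcription stays repressed until IPTG induction in a host that provides T7 RNA polymerase. The open reading frame begins with Schistosoma japonicum glutathione S-transferase, followed after a short linker region by the nos fragment, and the cassette ends at a T7 terminator. The linker is not annotated, so the record does not state whether it contains a protease cleavage site. A small match to a T7 gene 10B-derived solubility tag lies between the insert and the terminator; it is likely vector-derived sequence, and the record does not show whether it is translated. The N-terminal GST allows glutathione-affinity purification or pulldown of the Nanos peptide. The associated publication concerns recruitment of the CCR4-NOT complex by Drosophila and vertebrate Nanos, suggesting use in interaction or structural studies of this region.
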