Addgene plasmid #148327: pnEA-NpG-DmNanos_116-163_AB
Purpose: Bacterial Expression of DmNanos_116-163
Depositing lab: Elisa Izaurralde. Depositing organization: Max Planck Institute for Developmental Biology. Publication: Distinct modes of recruitment of the CCR4-NOT complex by Drosophila and vertebrate Nanos. Raisch T, Bhandari D, Sabath K, Helms S, Valkov E, Weichenrieder O, Izaurralde E. EMBO J. 2016 May 2;35(9):974-90. doi: 10.15252/embj.201593634. Epub 2016 Mar 11. PubMed 26968986.
Backbone
  Vector backbone: Unknown
  Vector type: Bacterial Expression
Growth in bacteria
  Bacterial resistance: Ampicillin, 100 μg/mL
  Growth temperature: 37°C
  Growth strain: DH5alpha
  Copy number: Low Copy
Gene/Insert
  Gene/Insert name: DmNanos_116-163
  Species: D. melanogaster (fly)
  Entrez Gene: nos (a.k.a. Dmel_CG5637, CG5637, DRONANOS, Dmel\CG5637, Dronanos, NANOS, NOS, Nanos, Nos, l(3)07117, l(3)j3B6, l(3)j4B6, nNOS)
  Cloning method: Unknown
Terms and licenses: Academic/Nonprofit Terms; Industry Terms: Not Available to Industry
Depositor comments: sequence of isoform B given by NCBI: NM_001275794.1 or UniProt.: A0A0B4KGY5 Plasmids from this collection were made available to the research community and donated after the lab closed. Please note that the sequence provided by the depositing laboratory may be theoretical/predicted or based on Sanger sequencing results. There may be discrepancies between sequencing results obtained by Addgene and the depositor sequence. If an Addgene verified sequence is not available, please contact before placing your order to request that our lab fully sequence the plasmid.
How to cite: pnEA-NpG-DmNanos_116-163_AB was a gift from Elisa Izaurralde (Addgene plasmid # 148327 ; http://n2t.net/addgene:148327 ; RRID:Addgene_148327)
